>Addgene plasmid #163024 | (559) pAAV EF-1a KRAB-SadCas9 U6-gRNA | depositor full sequence | sequence record 315770 | (559) pAAV EF-1a KRAB-SadCas9 U6-gRNA sequence 7188 bps
CCTGCAGGCAGCTGCGCGCTCGCTCGCTCACTGAGGCCGCCCGGGCGTCGGGCGACCTTTGGTCGCCCGG
CCTCAGTGAGCGAGCGAGCGCGCAGAGAGGGAGTGGCCAACTCCATCACTAGGGGTTCCTGCGGCCGCAC
GCGTTCAGTCCTAGTCGTGAGGCTCCGGTGCCCGTCAGTGGGCAGAGCGCACATCGCCCACAGTCCCCGA
GAAGTTGGGGGGAGGGGTCGGCAATTGAACCGGTGCCTAGAGAAGGTGGCGCGGGGTAAACTGGGAAAGT
GATGTCGTGTACTGGCTCCGCCTTTTTCCCGAGGGTGGGGGAGAACCGTATATAAGTGCAGTAGTCGCCG
TGAACGTTCTTTTTCGCAACGGGTTTGCCGCCAGAACACAGGTGTCGTGAAAACTACCCGAATTCGCCAC
CATGCGGACACTAGTGACCTTCAAGGATGTATTTGTGGACTTCACCAGGGAGGAGTGGAAGCTGCTGGAC
ACTGCTCAGCAGATCGTGTACAGAAATGTGATGCTGGAGAACTATAAGAACCTGGTTTCCTTGGGTTATC
AGCTTACTAAGCCAGATGTGATCCTCCGGTTGGAGAAGGGAGAAGAGCCCGGCGGTTCCGGCGGAGGGTC
CATGGGCAAACGGAACTACATCCTGGGGCTTGCCATTGGGATAACCAGCGTTGGCTACGGAATTATTGAT
TATGAGACACGCGATGTGATTGACGCCGGGGTTAGGCTGTTCAAAGAGGCCAACGTTGAAAACAACGAGG
GAAGACGGAGTAAGCGCGGAGCAAGAAGACTCAAGCGCAGACGGAGACATCGGATTCAGAGGGTGAAAAA
GCTGCTCTTCGATTACAATCTCCTGACCGATCATAGTGAGCTGAGCGGAATCAACCCCTACGAGGCGCGA
GTGAAAGGGCTTTCCCAGAAGCTGTCCGAAGAGGAGTTCTCCGCCGCGTTGCTGCACCTGGCCAAACGGA
GGGGGGTTCACAATGTAAACGAAGTGGAGGAGGACACGGGCAATGAACTTAGTACGAAAGAACAGATCAG
TAGGAACTCTAAGGCTCTCGAAGAGAAATACGTCGCTGAGTTGCAGCTTGAGAGACTGAAAAAAGACGGC
GAAGTACGCGGATCTATTAATAGGTTCAAGACTTCAGATTACGTAAAGGAAGCCAAGCAGCTCCTGAAAG
TACAGAAAGCGTACCATCAGCTCGATCAGAGCTTCATCGATACCTACATAGATTTGCTGGAGACACGGAG
GACATACTACGAGGGCCCAGGGGAAGGATCTCCTTTTGGGTGGAAGGACATCAAGGAATGGTACGAGATG
CTTATGGGACATTGTACATATTTTCCGGAGGAGCTCAGGAGCGTCAAGTACGCCTACAATGCCGACCTGT
ACAATGCCCTCAATGACCTCAATAACCTCGTGATTACCAGGGACGAGAACGAGAAGCTGGAGTACTATGA
AAAGTTCCAGATTATCGAGAATGTGTTTAAGCAGAAGAAGAAGCCGACACTTAAGCAGATTGCAAAGGAA
ATCCTCGTGAATGAGGAAGATATCAAGGGATACAGAGTGACAAGTACAGGCAAGCCCGAGTTCACAAATC
TGAAGGTGTACCACGATATTAAGGACATAACCGCACGAAAGGAGATAATCGAAAACGCTGAGCTCCTCGA
TCAGATCGCAAAAATTCTTACCATCTACCAGTCTAGTGAGGACATTCAGGAGGAACTGACTAATCTGAAC
AGTGAGCTCACCCAAGAGGAAATTGAGCAGATTTCAAACCTGAAAGGCTACACCGGGACGCACAATCTGA
GCCTCAAAGCAATCAACCTCATTCTGGATGAACTTTGGCACACAAATGACAACCAAATTGCCATATTCAA
CCGCCTGAAACTGGTGCCAAAAAAAGTGGATCTGTCACAGCAAAAGGAAATCCCTACAACCTTGGTTGAC
GATTTTATTCTGTCCCCCGTTGTCAAGCGGAGCTTCATCCAGTCAATCAAGGTGATCAATGCCATCATTA
AAAAATACGGATTGCCAAACGATATAATTATCGAGCTTGCACGAGAGAAGAACTCAAAGGACGCCCAGAA
GATGATTAACGAAATGCAGAAGCGCAACCGCCAGACAAACGAACGCATAGAGGAAATTATAAGAACAACC
GGCAAAGAGAATGCCAAGTATCTGATCGAGAAAATCAAGCTGCACGACATGCAAGAAGGCAAGTGCCTGT
ACTCTCTGGAAGCTATCCCACTCGAAGATCTGCTGAATAATCCATTCAATTACGAGGTGGACGCCATCAT
CCCTAGATCCGTAAGCTTTGACAATTCCTTCAATAACAAAGTTCTGGTTAAACAGGAGGAAAATTCTAAA
AAAGGGAACCGGACCCCGTTCCAGTACCTGAGCTCCAGTGACAGCAAGATTAGCTACGAGACTTTTAAGA
AACATATTCTGAATCTGGCCAAAGGCAAAGGCAGGATCAGCAAGACCAAGAAGGAGTACCTCCTCGAAGA
ACGCGACATTAACAGATTTAGTGTGCAGAAAGATTTCATCAACCGAAACCTTGTCGATACTCGGTACGCC
ACGAGAGGCCTGATGAATCTCCTCAGGAGCTACTTCCGCGTCAATAATCTGGACGTTAAAGTCAAGAGCA
TAAATGGGGGATTCACCAGCTTTCTGAGGAGAAAGTGGAAGTTTAAGAAGGAACGAAACAAAGGATACAA
GCACCATGCTGAGGATGCTTTGATCATCGCTAACGCGGACTTTATCTTTAAGGAATGGAAAAAGCTGGAT
AAGGCAAAGAAAGTGATGGAAAACCAGATGTTCGAGGAGAAGCAGGCAGAGTCAATGCCTGAGATCGAGA
CAGAGCAGGAATACAAGGAAATTTTCATCACCCCTCATCAGATTAAACACATAAAGGACTTCAAAGACTA
TAAATACTCTCATAGGGTGGACAAAAAACCCAATCGCGAGCTCATTAATGACACCCTGTACTCAACACGG
AAGGATGATAAAGGTAATACCTTGATTGTGAATAATCTTAATGGATTGTATGACAAAGATAACGACAAGC
TCAAGAAGCTGATCAACAAGTCTCCAGAGAAGCTCCTTATGTATCACCACGACCCACAGACTTATCAGAA
ATTGAAACTGATCATGGAGCAATACGGGGATGAGAAGAACCCACTCTACAAATATTATGAGGAAACAGGT
AATTACCTGACCAAGTACTCCAAGAAGGATAACGGACCAGTGATCAAAAAGATAAAGTACTATGGCAACA
AACTTAATGCGCATTTGGACATAACTGACGATTACCCCAATTCTCGAAACAAGGTTGTGAAGCTCTCCCT
GAAGCCTTATAGATTTGACGTGTACCTGGATAATGGGGTTTATAAATTCGTCACCGTGAAAAATCTGGAC
GTGATCAAAAAGGAGAACTATTATGAAGTAAACTCAAAGTGCTATGAGGAGGCGAAGAAGCTGAAGAAGA
TCTCCAATCAGGCCGAGTTCATCGCTTCCTTCTATAATAACGATCTCATCAAGATCAATGGAGAGCTTTA
TCGCGTCATTGGTGTGAACAATGACTTGCTGAACAGGATCGAAGTCAATATGATAGACATTACCTACCGG
GAGTATCTCGAAAACATGAATGATAAACGGCCGCCTCGCATCATCAAGACAATCGCATCTAAAACTCAGT
CAATAAAAAAGTACTCTACCGATATCCTGGGGAATCTCTATGAAGTGAAGTCAAAGAAGCACCCACAAAT
CATTAAAAAAGGTGGATCCGCAGAAGCAGCAGCAAAGGAAGCAGCAGCAAAGGAAGCAGCAGCAAAGGCA
GTCGACACCGGTCCAGCAGCTAAGAGAGTTAAACTAGATTAGCGGCCGCATCGTCAGGCCAAGCTTCCAT
CGATAGACATGATAAGATACATTGATGAGTTTGGACAAACCACAACAAGAATGCAGTGAAAAAAATGCTT
TATTTGTGAAATTTGTGATGCTATTGCTTTATTTGTAACCATTATAAGCTGCAATAAACAAGTTAACAAC
AACAATTGCATTCATTTTATGTTTCAGGTACCGAGGGCCTATTTCCCATGATTCCTTCATATTTGCATAT
ACGATACAAGGCTGTTAGAGAGATAATTGGAATTAATTTGACTGTAAACACAAAGATATTAGTACAAAAT
ACGTGACGTAGAAAGTAATAATTTCTTGGGTAGTTTGCAGTTTTAAAATTATGTTTTAAAATGGACTATC
ATATGCTTACCGTAACTTGAAAGTATTTCGATTTCTTGGCTTTATATATCTTGTGGAAAGGACGAAACAC
CGGAGACCACGGCAGGTCTCAGTTTTAGTACTCTGGAAACAGAATCTACTAAAACAAGGCAAAATGCCGT
GTTTATCTCGTCAACTTGTTGGCGAGATTTTTGCGGCCCTAGGAACCCCTAGTGATGGAGTTGGCCACTC
CCTCTCTGCGCGCTCGCTCGCTCACTGAGGCCGGGCGACCAAAGGTCGCCCGACGCCCGGGCTTTGCCCG
GGCGGCCTCAGTGAGCGAGCGAGCGCGCAGCTGCCTGCAGGGGCGCCTGATGCGGTATTTTCTCCTTACG
CATCTGTGCGGTATTTCACACCGCATA
[142 nt withheld, positions 4648-4789]
C
[141 nt withheld, positions 4791-4931]
CCTTTGACGTTGGAGTCCACGTTCTTT
[37 nt withheld, positions 4959-4995]
ACCCTATCTCGGGCTATTCTTTTGATTTATAAGGGATTTTGCCGATTTCGGCCTATTGGTTAAAAAATGA
GCTGATTTAACAAAAATTTAACGCGAATTTTAACAAAATATTAACGTTTACAATTTTATGGTGCACTCTC
AGTACAATCTGCTCTGATGCCGCATAGTTAAGCCAGCCCCGACACCCGCCAACACCCGCTGACGCGCCCT
GACGGGCTTGTCTGCTCCCGGCATCCGCTTACAGACAAGCTGTGACCGTCTCCGGGAGCTGCATGTGTCA
GAGGTTTTCACCGTCATCACCGAAACGCGCGAGACGAAAGGGCCTCGTGATACGCCTATTTTTATAGGTT
AATGTCATGATAATAATGGTTTCTTAGACGTCAGGTGGCACTTTTCGGGGAAATGTGCGCGGAACCCCTA
TTTGTTTATTTTTCTAAATACATTCAAATATGTATCCGCTCATGAGACAATAACCCTGATAAATGCTTCA
ATAATATTGAAAAAGGAAGAGTATGAGTATTCAACATTTCCGTGTCGCCCTTATTCCCTTTTTTGCGGCA
TTTTGCCTTCCTGTTTTTGCTCACCCAGAAACGCTGGTGAAAGTAAAAGATGCTGAAGATCAGTTGGGTG
CACGAGTGGGTTACATCGAACTGGATCTCAACAGCGGTAAGATCCTTGAGAGTTTTCGCCCCGAAGAACG
TTTTCCAATGATGAGCACTTTTAAAGTTCTGCTATGTGGCGCGGTATTATCCCGTATTGACGCCGGGCAA
GAGCAACTCGGTCGCCGCATACACTATTCTCAGAATGACTTGGTTGAGTACTCACCAGTCACAGAAAAGC
ATCTTACGGATGGCATGACAGTAAGAGAATTATGCAGTGCTGCCATAACCATGAGTGATAACACTGCGGC
CAACTTACTTCTGACAACGATCGGAGGACCGAAGGAGCTAACCGCTTTTTTGCACAACATGGGGGATCAT
GTAACTCGCCTTGATCGTTGGGAACCGGAGCTGAATGAAGCCATACCAAACGACGAGCGTGACACCACGA
TGCCTGTAGCAATGGCAACAACGTTGCGCAAACTATTAACTGGCGAACTACTTACTCTAGCTTCCCGGCA
ACAATTAATAGACTGGATGGAGGCGGATAAAGTTGCAGGACCACTTCTGCGCTCGGCCCTTCCGGCTGGC
TGGTTTATTGCTGATAAATCTGGAGCCGGTGAGCGTGGAAGCCGCGGTATCATTGCAGCACTGGGGCCAG
ATGGTAAGCCCTCCCGTATCGTAGTTATCTACACGACGGGGAGTCAGGCAACTATGGATGAACGAAATAG
ACAGATCGCTGAGATAGGTGCCTCACTGATTAAGCATTGGTAACTGTCAGACCAAGTTTACTCATATATA
CTTTAGATTGATTTAAAACTTCATTTTTAATTTAAAAGGATCTAGGTGAAGATCCTTTTTGATAATCTCA
TGACCAAAATCCCTTAACGTGAGTTTTCGTTCCACTGAGCGTCAGACCCCGTAGAAAAGATCAAAGGATC
TTCTTGAGATCCTTTTTTTCTGCGCGTAATCTGCTGCTTGCAAACAAAAAAACCACCGCTACCAGCGGTG
GTTTGTTTGCCGGATCAAGAGCTACCAACTCTTTTTCCGAAGGTAACTGGCTTCAGCAGAGCGCAGATAC
CAAATACTGTCCTTCTAGTGTAGCCGTAGTTAGGCCACCACTTCAAGAACTCTGTAGCACCGCCTACATA
CCTCGCTCTGCTAATCCTGTTACCAGTGGCTGCTGCCAGTGGCGATAAGTCGTGTCTTACCGGGTTGGAC
TCAAGACGATAGTTACCGGATAAGGCGCAGCGGTCGGGCTGAACGGGGGGTTCGTGCACACAGCCCAGCT
TGGAGCGAACGACCTACACCGAACTGAGATACCTACAGCGTGAGCTATGAGAAAGCGCCACGCTTCCCGA
AGGGAGAAAGGCGGACAGGTATCCGGTAAGCGGCAGGGTCGGAACAGGAGAGCGCACGAGGGAGCTTCCA
GGGGGAAACGCCTGGTATCTTTATAGTCCTGTCGGGTTTCGCCACCTCTGACTTGAGCGTCGATTTTTGT
GATGCTCGTCAGGGGGGCGGAGCCTATGGAAAAACGCCAGCAACGCGGCCTTTTTACGGTTCCTGGCCTT
TTGCTGGCCTTTTGCTCACATGT
Features (pLannotate 1.2.2; 17 found; start..end, strand, type, name):
     12..39      +  repeat_region  AAV2 ITR (fragment): inverted terminal repeat of adeno-associated virus serotype 2 inverted
     68..95      +  repeat_region  AAV2 ITR (fragment): inverted terminal repeat of adeno-associated virus serotype 2 inverted
    180..391     +  promoter       EF-1α core promoter: core promoter for human elongation factor EF-1α
    425..610     +  CDS            KRAB: Krüppel-associated box (KRAB) transcriptional repression domain from the human zinc finger protein ZNF10 (Margolin et al., 1994)
    638..3793    +  CDS            cas9: CAS9_STAAU - Experimental evidence at protein level: Swiss-Prot protein existence level 1. CRISPR (clustered regularly interspaced short palindromic repeat) is an adaptive immune system that provides protection against mobile genetic elements (viruses, transposable elements and conjugative plasmids). CRISPR clusters contain spacers, sequences complementary to antecedent mobile elements, and target invading nucleic acids. CRISPR clusters are transcribed and processed into CRISPR RNA (crRNA). In type II CRISPR systems correct processing of pre-crRNA requires a trans- encoded small RNA (tracrRNA)
   3926..3976    +  CDS            VP1_SV40 (fragment): Experimental evidence at protein level: Swiss-Prot protein existence level 1. Forms an icosahedral capsid with a T=7 symmetry and a 40 nm diameter. The capsid is composed of 72 pentamers linked to each other by disulfide bonds and associated with VP2 or VP3 proteins. Binds to N- glycolylneuraminic analog of the ganglioside GM1 on the cell surface to provide virion attachment to target cell (PubMed:18353982). Once attached, the virion is internalized by caveolin-mediated endocytosis and traffics to the endoplasmic reticulum. Inside the endoplasmic reticulum, the protein folding machinery isomer
   3973..4054    -  polyA_signal   SV40 poly(A) signal: SV40 polyadenylation signal
   4093..4333    +  promoter       U6 promoter: RNA polymerase III promoter for human U6 snRNA
   4362..4437    +  misc_RNA       Sa gRNA scaffold: guide RNA scaffold for the Staphylococcus aureus CRISPR/Cas9 system
   4451..4591    +  repeat_region  AAV2 ITR: inverted terminal repeat of adeno-associated virus serotype 2 inverted
   4596..4647    -  misc_feature   bom (fragment): basis of mobility region from pBR322
   4666..5046    +  rep_origin     M13 ori (sequence partly withheld): M13 bacteriophage origin of replication; arrow indicates direction of (+) strand synthesis
   5122..5171    -  misc_feature   bom (fragment): basis of mobility region from pBR322
   5273..5308    -  CDS            rop (fragment): Rop protein, which maintains plasmids at low copy number; rop
   5403..5507    +  promoter       AmpR promoter: bla
   5508..6368    +  CDS            AmpR: β-lactamase; bla; confers resistance to ampicillin, carbenicillin, and related antibiotics
   6539..7127    +  rep_origin     ori: high-copy-number ColE1/pMB1/pBR322/pUC origin of replication
