>Addgene plasmid #163024 | (559) pAAV EF-1a KRAB-SadCas9 U6-gRNA | addgene full sequence | sequence record 321573 | Addgene NGS Result
CCTGCAGGCAGCTGCGCGCTCGCTCGCTCACTGAGGCCGCCCGGGCGTCGGGCGACCTTTGGTCGCCCGG
CCTCAGTGAGCGAGCGAGCGCGCAGAGAGGGAGTGGCCAACTCCATCACTAGGGGTTCCTGCGGCCGCAC
GCGTTCAGTCCTAGTCGTGAGGCTCCGGTGCCCGTCAGTGGGCAGAGCGCACATCGCCCACAGTCCCCGA
GAAGTTGGGGGGAGGGGTCGGCAATTGAACCGGTGCCTAGAGAAGGTGGCGCGGGGTAAACTGGGAAAGT
GATGTCGTGTACTGGCTCCGCCTTTTTCCCGAGGGTGGGGGAGAACCGTATATAAGTGCAGTAGTCGCCG
TGAACGTTCTTTTTCGCAACGGGTTTGCCGCCAGAACACAGGTGTCGTGAAAACTACCCGAATTCGCCAC
CATGCGGACACTAGTGACCTTCAAGGATGTATTTGTGGACTTCACCAGGGAGGAGTGGAAGCTGCTGGAC
ACTGCTCAGCAGATCGTGTACAGAAATGTGATGCTGGAGAACTATAAGAACCTGGTTTCCTTGGGTTATC
AGCTTACTAAGCCAGATGTGATCCTCCGGTTGGAGAAGGGAGAAGAGCCCGGCGGTTCCGGCGGAGGGTC
CATGGGCAAACGGAACTACATCCTGGGGCTTGCCATTGGGATAACCAGCGTTGGCTACGGAATTATTGAT
TATGAGACACGCGATGTGATTGACGCCGGGGTTAGGCTGTTCAAAGAGGCCAACGTTGAAAACAACGAGG
GAAGACGGAGTAAGCGCGGAGCAAGAAGACTCAAGCGCAGACGGAGACATCGGATTCAGAGGGTGAAAAA
GCTGCTCTTCGATTACAATCTCCTGACCGATCATAGTGAGCTGAGCGGAATCAACCCCTACGAGGCGCGA
GTGAAAGGGCTTTCCCAGAAGCTGTCCGAAGAGGAGTTCTCCGCCGCGTTGCTGCACCTGGCCAAACGGA
GGGGGGTTCACAATGTAAACGAAGTGGAGGAGGACACGGGCAATGAACTTAGTACGAAAGAACAGATCAG
TAGGAACTCTAAGGCTCTCGAAGAGAAATACGTCGCTGAGTTGCAGCTTGAGAGACTGAAAAAAGACGGC
GAAGTACGCGGATCTATTAATAGGTTCAAGACTTCAGATTACGTAAAGGAAGCCAAGCAGCTCCTGAAAG
TACAGAAAGCGTACCATCAGCTCGATCAGAGCTTCATCGATACCTACATAGATTTGCTGGAGACACGGAG
GACATACTACGAGGGCCCAGGGGAAGGATCTCCTTTTGGGTGGAAGGACATCAAGGAATGGTACGAGATG
CTTATGGGACATTGTACATATTTTCCGGAGGAGCTCAGGAGCGTCAAGTACGCCTACAATGCCGACCTGT
ACAATGCCCTCAATGACCTCAATAACCTCGTGATTACCAGGGACGAGAACGAGAAGCTGGAGTACTATGA
AAAGTTCCAGATTATCGAGAATGTGTTTAAGCAGAAGAAGAAGCCGACACTTAAGCAGATTGCAAAGGAA
ATCCTCGTGAATGAGGAAGATATCAAGGGATACAGAGTGACAAGTACAGGCAAGCCCGAGTTCACAAATC
TGAAGGTGTACCACGATATTAAGGACATAACCGCACGAAAGGAGATAATCGAAAACGCTGAGCTCCTCGA
TCAGATCGCAAAAATTCTTACCATCTACCAGTCTAGTGAGGACATTCAGGAGGAACTGACTAATCTGAAC
AGTGAGCTCACCCAAGAGGAAATTGAGCAGATTTCAAACCTGAAAGGCTACACCGGGACGCACAATCTGA
GCCTCAAAGCAATCAACCTCATTCTGGATGAACTTTGGCACACAAATGACAACCAAATTGCCATATTCAA
CCGCCTGAAACTGGTGCCAAAAAAAGTGGATCTGTCACAGCAAAAGGAAATCCCTACAACCTTGGTTGAC
GATTTTATTCTGTCCCCCGTTGTCAAGCGGAGCTTCATCCAGTCAATCAAGGTGATCAATGCCATCATTA
AAAAATACGGATTGCCAAACGATATAATTATCGAGCTTGCACGAGAGAAGAACTCAAAGGACGCCCAGAA
GATGATTAACGAAATGCAGAAGCGCAACCGCCAGACAAACGAACGCATAGAGGAAATTATAAGAACAACC
GGCAAAGAGAATGCCAAGTATCTGATCGAGAAAATCAAGCTGCACGACATGCAAGAAGGCAAGTGCCTGT
ACTCTCTGGAAGCTATCCCACTCGAAGATCTGCTGAATAATCCATTCAATTACGAGGTGGACGCCATCAT
CCCTAGATCCGTAAGCTTTGACAATTCCTTCAATAACAAAGTTCTGGTTAAACAGGAGGAAAATTCTAAA
AAAGGGAACCGGACCCCGTTCCAGTACCTGAGCTCCAGTGACAGCAAGATTAGCTACGAGACTTTTAAGA
AACATATTCTGAATCTGGCCAAAGGCAAAGGCAGGATCAGCAAGACCAAGAAGGAGTACCTCCTCGAAGA
ACGCGACATTAACAGATTTAGTGTGCAGAAAGATTTCATCAACCGAAACCTTGTCGATACTCGGTACGCC
ACGAGAGGCCTGATGAATCTCCTCAGGAGCTACTTCCGCGTCAATAATCTGGACGTTAAAGTCAAGAGCA
TAAATGGGGGATTCACCAGCTTTCTGAGGAGAAAGTGGAAGTTTAAGAAGGAACGAAACAAAGGATACAA
GCACCATGCTGAGGATGCTTTGATCATCGCTAACGCGGACTTTATCTTTAAGGAATGGAAAAAGCTGGAT
AAGGCAAAGAAAGTGATGGAAAACCAGATGTTCGAGGAGAAGCAGGCAGAGTCAATGCCTGAGATCGAGA
CAGAGCAGGAATACAAGGAAATTTTCATCACCCCTCATCAGATTAAACACATAAAGGACTTCAAAGACTA
TAAATACTCTCATAGGGTGGACAAAAAACCCAATCGCGAGCTCATTAATGACACCCTGTACTCAACACGG
AAGGATGATAAAGGTAATACCTTGATTGTGAATAATCTTAATGGATTGTATGACAAAGATAACGACAAGC
TCAAGAAGCTGATCAACAAGTCTCCAGAGAAGCTCCTTATGTATCACCACGACCCACAGACTTATCAGAA
ATTGAAACTGATCATGGAGCAATACGGGGATGAGAAGAACCCACTCTACAAATATTATGAGGAAACAGGT
AATTACCTGACCAAGTACTCCAAGAAGGATAACGGACCAGTGATCAAAAAGATAAAGTACTATGGCAACA
AACTTAATGCGCATTTGGACATAACTGACGATTACCCCAATTCTCGAAACAAGGTTGTGAAGCTCTCCCT
GAAGCCTTATAGATTTGACGTGTACCTGGATAATGGGGTTTATAAATTCGTCACCGTGAAAAATCTGGAC
GTGATCAAAAAGGAGAACTATTATGAAGTAAACTCAAAGTGCTATGAGGAGGCGAAGAAGCTGAAGAAGA
TCTCCAATCAGGCCGAGTTCATCGCTTCCTTCTATAATAACGATCTCATCAAGATCAATGGAGAGCTTTA
TCGCGTCATTGGTGTGAACAATGACTTGCTGAACAGGATCGAAGTCAATATGATAGACATTACCTACCGG
GAGTATCTCGAAAACATGAATGATAAACGGCCGCCTCGCATCATCAAGACAATCGCATCTAAAACTCAGT
CAATAAAAAAGTACTCTACCGATATCCTGGGGAATCTCTATGAAGTGAAGTCAAAGAAGCACCCACAAAT
CATTAAAAAAGGTGGATCCGCAGAAGCAGCAGCAAAGGAAGCAGCAGCAAAGGAAGCAGCAGCAAAGGCA
GTCGACACCGGTCCAGCAGCTAAGAGAGTTAAACTAGATTAGCGGCCGCATCGTCAGGCCAAGCTTCCAT
CGATAGACATGATAAGATACATTGATGAGTTTGGACAAACCACAACAAGAATGCAGTGAAAAAAATGCTT
TATTTGTGAAATTTGTGATGCTATTGCTTTATTTGTAACCATTATAAGCTGCAATAAACAAGTTAACAAC
AACAATTGCATTCATTTTATGTTTCAGGTACCGAGGGCCTATTTCCCATGATTCCTTCATATTTGCATAT
ACGATACAAGGCTGTTAGAGAGATAATTGGAATTAATTTGACTGTAAACACAAAGATATTAGTACAAAAT
ACGTGACGTAGAAAGTAATAATTTCTTGGGTAGTTTGCAGTTTTAAAATTATGTTTTAAAATGGACTATC
ATATGCTTACCGTAACTTGAAAGTATTTCGATTTCTTGGCTTTATATATCTTGTGGAAAGGACGAAACAC
CGGAGACCACGGCAGGTCTCAGTTTTAGTACTCTGGAAACAGAATCTACTAAAACAAGGCAAAATGCCGT
GTTTATCTCGTCAACTTGTTGGCGAGATTTTTGCGGCCCTAGGAACCCCTAGTGATGGAGTTGGCCACTC
CCTCTCTGCGCGCTCGCTCGCTCACTGAGGCCGGGCGACCAAAGGTCGCCCGACGCCCGGGCTTTGCCCG
GGCGGCCTCAGTGAGCGAGCGAGCGCGCAGCTGCCTGCAGGGGCGCCTGATGCGGTATTTTCTCCTTACG
CATCTGTGCGGTATTTCACACCGCATA
[95 nt withheld, positions 4648-4742]
T
[46 nt withheld, positions 4744-4789]
C
[141 nt withheld, positions 4791-4931]
CCTTTGACGTTGGAGTCCACGTTCTTT
[37 nt withheld, positions 4959-4995]
ACTCTATCTCGGGCTATTCTTTTGATTTATAAGGGATTTTGCCGATTTCGGTCTATTGGTTAAAAAATGA
GCTGATTTAACAAAAATTTAACGCGAATTTTAACAAAATATTAACGTTTACAATTTTATGGTGCACTCTC
AGTACAATCTGCTCTGATGCCGCATAGTTAAGCCAGCCCCGACACCCGCCAACACCCGCTGACGCGCCCT
GACGGGCTTGTCTGCTCCCGGCATCCGCTTACAGACAAGCTGTGACCGTCTCCGGGAGCTGCATGTGTCA
GAGGTTTTCACCGTCATCACCGAAACGCGCGAGACGAAAGGGCCTCGTGATACGCCTATTTTTATAGGTT
AATGTCATGATAATAATGGTTTCTTAGACGTCAGGTGGCACTTTTCGGGGAAATGTGCGCGGAACCCCTA
TTTGTTTATTTTTCTAAATACATTCAAATATGTATCCGCTCATGAGACAATAACCCTGATAAATGCTTCA
ATAATATTGAAAAAGGAAGAGTATGAGTATTCAACATTTCCGTGTCGCCCTTATTCCCTTTTTTGCGGCA
TTTTGCCTTCCTGTTTTTGCTCACCCAGAAACGCTGGTGAAAGTAAAAGATGCTGAAGATCAGTTGGGTG
CACGAGTGGGTTACATCGAACTGGATCTCAACAGCGGTAAGATCCTTGAGAGTTTTCGCCCCGAAGAACG
TTTTCCAATGATGAGCACTTTTAAAGTTCTGCTATGTGGCGCGGTATTATCCCGTATTGACGCCGGGCAA
GAGCAACTCGGTCGCCGCATACACTATTCTCAGAATGACTTGGTTGAGTACTCACCAGTCACAGAAAAGC
ATCTTACGGATGGCATGACAGTAAGAGAATTATGCAGTGCTGCCATAACCATGAGTGATAACACTGCGGC
CAACTTACTTCTGACAACGATCGGAGGACCGAAGGAGCTAACCGCTTTTTTGCACAACATGGGGGATCAT
GTAACTCGCCTTGATCGTTGGGAACCGGAGCTGAATGAAGCCATACCAAACGACGAGCGTGACACCACGA
TGCCTGTAGCAATGGCAACAACGTTGCGCAAACTATTAACTGGCGAACTACTTACTCTAGCTTCCCGGCA
ACAATTAATAGACTGGATGGAGGCGGATAAAGTTGCAGGACCACTTCTGCGCTCGGCCCTTCCGGCTGGC
TGGTTTATTGCTGATAAATCTGGAGCCGGTGAGCGTGGAAGCCGCGGTATCATTGCAGCACTGGGGCCAG
ATGGTAAGCCCTCCCGTATCGTAGTTATCTACACGACGGGGAGTCAGGCAACTATGGATGAACGAAATAG
ACAGATCGCTGAGATAGGTGCCTCACTGATTAAGCATTGGTAACTGTCAGACCAAGTTTACTCATATATA
CTTTAGATTGATTTAAAACTTCATTTTTAATTTAAAAGGATCTAGGTGAAGATCCTTTTTGATAATCTCA
TGACCAAAATCCCTTAACGTGAGTTTTCGTTCCACTGAGCGTCAGACCCCGTAGAAAAGATCAAAGGATC
TTCTTGAGATCCTTTTTTTCTGCGCGTAATCTGCTGCTTGCAAACAAAAAAACCACCGCTACCAGCGGTG
GTTTGTTTGCCGGATCAAGAGCTACCAACTCTTTTTCCGAAGGTAACTGGCTTCAGCAGAGCGCAGATAC
CAAATACTGTTCTTCTAGTGTAGCCGTAGTTAGGCCACCACTTCAAGAACTCTGTAGCACCGCCTACATA
CCTCGCTCTGCTAATCCTGTTACCAGTGGCTGCTGCCAGTGGCGATAAGTCGTGTCTTACCGGGTTGGAC
TCAAGACGATAGTTACCGGATAAGGCGCAGCGGTCGGGCTGAACGGGGGGTTCGTGCACACAGCCCAGCT
TGGAGCGAACGACCTACACCGAACTGAGATACCTACAGCGTGAGCTATGAGAAAGCGCCACGCTTCCCGA
AGGGAGAAAGGCGGACAGGTATCCGGTAAGCGGCAGGGTCGGAACAGGAGAGCGCACGAGGGAGCTTCCA
GGGGGAAACGCCTGGTATCTTTATAGTCCTGTCGGGTTTCGCCACCTCTGACTTGAGCGTCGATTTTTGT
GATGCTCGTCAGGGGGGCGGAGCCTATGGAAAAACGCCAGCAACGCGGCCTTTTTACGGTTCCTGGCCTT
TTGCTGGCCTTTTGCTCACATGT
Features (pLannotate 1.2.2; 17 found; start..end, strand, type, name):
     12..39      +  repeat_region  AAV2 ITR (fragment): inverted terminal repeat of adeno-associated virus serotype 2 inverted
     68..95      +  repeat_region  AAV2 ITR (fragment): inverted terminal repeat of adeno-associated virus serotype 2 inverted
    180..391     +  promoter       EF-1α core promoter: core promoter for human elongation factor EF-1α
    425..610     +  CDS            KRAB: Krüppel-associated box (KRAB) transcriptional repression domain from the human zinc finger protein ZNF10 (Margolin et al., 1994)
    638..3793    +  CDS            cas9: CAS9_STAAU - Experimental evidence at protein level: Swiss-Prot protein existence level 1. CRISPR (clustered regularly interspaced short palindromic repeat) is an adaptive immune system that provides protection against mobile genetic elements (viruses, transposable elements and conjugative plasmids). CRISPR clusters contain spacers, sequences complementary to antecedent mobile elements, and target invading nucleic acids. CRISPR clusters are transcribed and processed into CRISPR RNA (crRNA). In type II CRISPR systems correct processing of pre-crRNA requires a trans- encoded small RNA (tracrRNA)
   3926..3976    +  CDS            VP1_SV40 (fragment): Experimental evidence at protein level: Swiss-Prot protein existence level 1. Forms an icosahedral capsid with a T=7 symmetry and a 40 nm diameter. The capsid is composed of 72 pentamers linked to each other by disulfide bonds and associated with VP2 or VP3 proteins. Binds to N- glycolylneuraminic analog of the ganglioside GM1 on the cell surface to provide virion attachment to target cell (PubMed:18353982). Once attached, the virion is internalized by caveolin-mediated endocytosis and traffics to the endoplasmic reticulum. Inside the endoplasmic reticulum, the protein folding machinery isomer
   3973..4054    -  polyA_signal   SV40 poly(A) signal: SV40 polyadenylation signal
   4093..4333    +  promoter       U6 promoter: RNA polymerase III promoter for human U6 snRNA
   4362..4437    +  misc_RNA       Sa gRNA scaffold: guide RNA scaffold for the Staphylococcus aureus CRISPR/Cas9 system
   4451..4591    +  repeat_region  AAV2 ITR: inverted terminal repeat of adeno-associated virus serotype 2 inverted
   4596..4647    -  misc_feature   bom (fragment): basis of mobility region from pBR322
   4666..5121    +  rep_origin     f1 ori (sequence partly withheld): f1 bacteriophage origin of replication; arrow indicates direction of (+) strand synthesis
   5122..5171    -  misc_feature   bom (fragment): basis of mobility region from pBR322
   5273..5308    -  CDS            rop (fragment): Rop protein, which maintains plasmids at low copy number; rop
   5403..5507    +  promoter       AmpR promoter: bla
   5508..6368    +  CDS            AmpR: β-lactamase; bla; confers resistance to ampicillin, carbenicillin, and related antibiotics
   6539..7127    +  rep_origin     ori: high-copy-number ColE1/pMB1/pBR322/pUC origin of replication
