[The description below was written by a language model from this plasmid's Addgene catalogue record and pLannotate feature annotations shown in this document.]
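Description:
(559) pAAV EF-1a KRAB-SadCas9 U6-gRNA is a 7,188 bp AAV2-based transfer plasmid designed to deliver a complete CRISPR interference (CRISPRi) system from a single adeno-associated virus. It is maintained in E. coli through a high-copy ColE1/pUC-type origin with ampicillin selection (AmpR under its own bla promoter). The backbone also carries a filamentous phage origin, which is annotated as f1 in one sequence record and as M13 in the other. The payload lies between AAV2 inverted terminal repeats, which are the cis elements needed for replication and packaging of the vector genome into AAV particles. The right ITR is annotated in full, whereas only short fragments are detected on the left side. The use of a recombination-deficient growth strain fits the known instability of ITR repeats.

Between the ITRs sit two expression units. A compact human EF-1α core promoter drives a mammalian codon-optimized, nuclease-deactivated Staphylococcus aureus Cas9. This protein is fused at its N terminus to the KRAB repression domain of ZNF10 and, according to the catalogue entry, at its C terminus to a myc tag and nuclear localization signal. An SV40 polyadenylation signal terminates the transcript; the short "VP1" hit beside it is probably just SV40 sequence flanking that signal. Downstream, a human U6 RNA polymerase III promoter precedes the S. aureus guide RNA scaffold, and BsaI sites allow a target-specific spacer to be inserted. No spacer is annotated, so the plasmid appears to be an empty guide-cloning vector.

The small SaCas9 ortholog and the short promoter keep the cassette within AAV packaging capacity. Once a guide is added, KRAB-dCas9 is recruited to a promoter region to repress transcription of an endogenous gene without cutting DNA, either after plasmid transfection or after AAV transduction of mammalian cells.
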