Addgene plasmid #163024: (559) pAAV EF-1a KRAB-SadCas9 U6-gRNA
Purpose: Expression of CRISPRi with U6-gRNA (Bsa1 sites)
Depositing lab: Tonia Rex. Depositing organization: Vanderbilt University. Publication: Optimization of S. aureus dCas9 and CRISPRi Elements for a Single Adeno-Associated Virus that Targets an Endogenous Gene. Backstrom JR, Sheng J, Wang MC, Bernardo-Colon A, Rex TS. Mol Ther Methods Clin Dev. 2020 Sep 6;19:139-148. doi: 10.1016/j.omtm.2020.09.001. eCollection 2020 Dec 11. PubMed 33024795.
Backbone
  Vector backbone: AAV2
  Backbone manufacturer: Cell Biolabs
  Backbone size w/o insert (bp): 3500
  Total vector size (bp): 7188
  Vector type: Mammalian Expression, AAV
Growth in bacteria
  Bacterial resistance: Ampicillin, 100 μg/mL
  Growth temperature: 37°C
  Growth strain: NEB Stable
  Growth instructions: 34-35 degrees is ideal
  Copy number: High Copy
Gene/Insert
  Gene/Insert name: Mammalian codon-optimized SadCas9 (alt name: nuclease deactivated SauCas9)
  Species: S. aureus
  Insert size (bp): 3681
  Promoter: hEF-1a
  Tag / fusion protein: KRAB (N terminal on insert); myc NLS (C terminal on insert); SV40 polyA (C terminal on insert)
  Cloning method: Restriction Enzyme; 5′ cloning site EcoR1 (not destroyed); 3′ cloning site Kpn1 (not destroyed)
  Sequencing primers: 5′ Mlu-EF1-Seq-S; 3′ Add-Avr2-A
Resource information
  A portion of this plasmid was derived from a plasmid made by: Keith Joung (S. aureus dCas9 from Addgene #70703).
Terms and licenses: Academic/Nonprofit Terms; Industry Terms: Not Available to Industry
How to cite: (559) pAAV EF-1a KRAB-SadCas9 U6-gRNA was a gift from Tonia Rex (Addgene plasmid # 163024 ; http://n2t.net/addgene:163024 ; RRID:Addgene_163024)
